Addgene plasmid #144690: TFORF3214
Purpose: Lentiviral vector for overexpressing transcription factor ORFs with unique 24-bp barcodes. Barcodes facilitate identification of transcription factors in pooled screens.
Depositing lab: Feng Zhang. Depositing organization: Broad Institute. Publication: A transcription factor atlas of directed differentiation. Joung J, Ma S, Tay T, Geiger-Schuller KR, Kirchgatterer PC, Verdine VK, Guo B, Arias-Garcia MA, Allen WE, Singh A, Kuksenko O, Abudayyeh OO, Gootenberg JS, Fu Z, Macrae RK, Buenrostro JD, Regev A, Zhang F. Cell. 2023 Jan 5;186(1):209-229.e26. doi: 10.1016/j.cell.2022.11.026. PubMed 36608654.
Backbone
  Vector backbone: pLX_TRC317
  Backbone manufacturer: Broad Institute Genetic Perturbation Platform
  Backbone size w/o insert (bp): 8264
  Vector type: Mammalian Expression, Lentiviral
  Selectable markers: Puromycin
Growth in bacteria
  Bacterial resistance: Ampicillin, 100 μg/mL
  Growth temperature: 37°C
  Growth strain: NEB Stable
  Copy number: High Copy
Gene/Insert
  Gene/Insert name: ZNF484
  Species: H. sapiens (human)
  Insert size (bp): 2765
  Entrez Gene: ZNF484 (a.k.a. BA526D8.4, MGC133033, MGC133034)
  Promoter: EF1a
  Tag / fusion protein: V5 (C terminal on insert)
  Cloning method: Gateway Cloning
  Sequencing primers: 5′ GGGTGGAGACTGAAGTTAGGCCAG; 3′ CACATAGCGTAAAAGGAGCAACATAG
Resource information
  A portion of this plasmid was derived from a plasmid made by: Broad Institute Genetic Perturbation Platform
Terms and licenses: Academic/Nonprofit Terms; Industry Terms: Not Available to Industry
Depositor comments: NM_031486.2 Please test multiple small colonies in case of plasmid recombination. To make this collection available in a timely manner, a portion of this collection was not fully sequenced by Addgene. If an Addgene verified full plasmid sequence is not available, please contact us prior to placing an order to request the full sequence.
How to cite: TFORF3214 was a gift from Feng Zhang (Addgene plasmid # 144690 ; http://n2t.net/addgene:144690 ; RRID:Addgene_144690)
