[The description below was written by a language model from this plasmid's Addgene catalogue record and pLannotate feature annotations shown in this document.]
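Description:
TFORF3214 is a lentiviral mammalian expression plasmid built on the pLX_TRC317 backbone and carrying the human zinc-finger gene ZNF484 as one member of a barcoded transcription factor ORF collection. It is propagated in E. coli through a high-copy ColE1/pUC-type origin with ampicillin selection (AmpR), and also carries an f1 origin. The depositor notes that the plasmid can recombine, as is common for vectors with repeated LTR sequences.

The viral portion has a third-generation, self-inactivating layout. An RSV promoter drives a truncated HIV-1 5' LTR, followed by the Ψ packaging signal, a gag fragment, the RRE for Rev-dependent export of the genomic RNA, and a cPPT/CTS. The unit closes with a ΔU3 3' LTR and an SV40 polyadenylation signal. Within this unit, an SV40 promoter drives the puromycin N-acetyltransferase gene for selection of transduced cells. A separate EF-1α promoter drives the ZNF484 ORF, which was inserted by Gateway recombination and is flanked by attB1 and attB2 remnants. The ORF is fused at its C terminus to a V5 epitope tag for detection, and a downstream WPRE enhances transcript expression.

The feature table annotates ZNF484 as two fragments with an unannotated stretch between them, all lying within the att-flanked insert. This probably reflects partial matching by the annotation tool rather than a gap in the ORF. The unique 24-bp barcode described in the catalogue entry is not annotated as a feature, so its position is not stated. The vector is intended for ZNF484 overexpression in pooled screens, where sequencing the barcode identifies which transcription factor each cell received.
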