Features (pLannotate 1.2.2; 35 found; start..end, strand, type, name):
      1..1179    +  promoter       EF-1α promoter: strong constitutive promoter for human elongation factor EF-1α
   1200..1217    +  protein_bind   attB1 (fragment): mutant version of attB; core recombination site for the Gateway® BP reaction BP Clonase™
   1226..2347    +  CDS            ZNF484 (fragment): ZN484_HUMAN - Experimental evidence at protein level: Swiss-Prot protein existence level 1. May be involved in transcriptional regulation. From Homo sapiens (Human).
   3665..3781    +  CDS            ZNF484 (fragment): ZN484_HUMAN - Experimental evidence at protein level: Swiss-Prot protein existence level 1. May be involved in transcriptional regulation. From Homo sapiens (Human).
   3789..3806    -  protein_bind   attB2 (fragment): mutant version of attB; core recombination site for the Gateway® BP reaction BP Clonase™
   3815..3856    +  CDS            V5 tag: epitope tag from simian virus 5
   3872..3925    +  promoter       U6 promoter (fragment): RNA polymerase III promoter for human U6 snRNA
   3967..4555    +  misc_feature   WPRE: woodchuck hepatitis virus posttranscriptional regulatory element
   4606..4625    +  misc_feature   cPPT/CTS (fragment): central polypurine tract and central termination sequence of HIV-1
   4627..4860    +  LTR            3' LTR (ΔU3): self-inactivating 3' long terminal repeat (LTR) from HIV-1
   4938..5059    +  polyA_signal   SV40 poly(A) signal: SV40 polyadenylation signal
   5099..5234    +  rep_origin     SV40 ori: SV40 origin of replication
   5255..5273    -  promoter       T7 promoter: promoter for bacteriophage T7 RNA polymerase
   5281..5436    +  CDS            lacZα (fragment): LacZα fragment of β-galactosidase; lacZ fragment
   5441..5869    +  rep_origin     f1 ori (sequence partly withheld): f1 bacteriophage origin of replication; arrow indicates direction of (+) strand synthesis
   5922..6026    +  promoter       AmpR promoter: bla
   6027..6887    +  CDS            AmpR: β-lactamase; bla; confers resistance to ampicillin, carbenicillin, and related antibiotics
   7058..7646    +  rep_origin     ori: high-copy-number ColE1/pMB1/pBR322/pUC origin of replication
   7829..7921    +  CDS            lacI (fragment): lac repressor; lacI; The lac repressor binds to the lac operator to inhibit transcription in E. coli. This inhibition can be relieved by adding lactose or isopropyl-β-D-thiogalactopyranoside (IPTG).
   7934..7955    +  protein_bind   CAP binding site: CAP binding activates transcription in the presence of cAMP. E. coli catabolite activator protein
   7970..8000    +  promoter       lac promoter: promoter for the E. coli lac operon
   8004..8026    +  protein_bind   lac operator (fragment): The lac repressor binds to the lac operator to inhibit transcription in E. coli. This inhibition can be relieved by adding lactose or isopropyl-β-D-thiogalactopyranoside (IPTG). lac repressor encoded by lacI
   8069..8087    +  promoter       T3 promoter: promoter for bacteriophage T3 RNA polymerase
   8115..8341    +  promoter       RSV promoter: Rous sarcoma virus enhancer/promoter
   8342..8522    +  LTR            5' LTR (truncated): truncated 5' long terminal repeat (LTR) from HIV-1
   8569..8694    +  misc_feature   HIV-1 Ψ: packaging signal of human immunodeficiency virus type 1
   8678..9041    +  CDS            HIV-1 gag (fragment): gag protein from human immunodeficiency virus 1; gag
   9187..9420    +  misc_feature   RRE: The Rev response element (RRE) of HIV-1 allows for Rev-dependent mRNA export from the nucleus to the cytoplasm.
   9797..9823    +  CDS            Rev (fragment): human immunodeficiency virus 1 (HIV-1) Rev protein; rev; enhances nuclear export of unspliced and incompletely spliced viral mRNAs
   9830..9853    +  promoter       SV40 promoter (fragment): SV40 early promoter
   9854..9925    +  promoter       SV40 promoter (fragment): SV40 enhancer and early promoter
   9949..10084   +  rep_origin     SV40 ori: SV40 origin of replication
  10130..10726   +  CDS            PuroR (fragment): puromycin N-acetyltransferase; pac from Streptomyces; confers resistance to puromycin
  10775..10892   +  misc_feature   cPPT/CTS: central polypurine tract and central termination sequence of HIV-1
  10957..11023   +  CDS            small t antigen (fragment): SV40 (simian virus 40) small t antigen
>Addgene plasmid #144690 | TFORF3214 | addgene full sequence | sequence record 350846 | Addgene NGS Result
GGCTCCGGTGCCCGTCAGTGGGCAGAGCGCACATCGCCCACAGTCCCCGAGAAGTTGGGGGGAGGGGTCG
GCAATTGAACCGGTGCCTAGAGAAGGTGGCGCGGGGTAAACTGGGAAAGTGATGTCGTGTACTGGCTCCG
CCTTTTTCCCGAGGGTGGGGGAGAACCGTATATAAGTGCAGTAGTCGCCGTGAACGTTCTTTTTCGCAAC
GGGTTTGCCGCCAGAACACAGGTAAGTGCCGTGTGTGGTTCCCGCGGGCCTGGCCTCTTTACGGGTTATG
GCCCTTGCGTGCCTTGAATTACTTCCACCTGGCTGCAGTACGTGATTCTTGATCCCGAGCTTCGGGTTGG
AAGTGGGTGGGAGAGTTCGAGGCCTTGCGCTTAAGGAGCCCCTTCGCCTCGTGCTTGAGTTGAGGCCTGG
CCTGGGCGCTGGGGCCGCCGCGTGCGAATCTGGTGGCACCTTCGCGCCTGTCTCGCTGCTTTCGATAAGT
CTCTAGCCATTTAAAATTTTTGATGACCTGCTGCGACGCTTTTTTTCTGGCAAGATAGTCTTGTAAATGC
GGGCCAAGATCTGCACACTGGTATTTCGGTTTTTGGGGCCGCGGGCGGCGACGGGGCCCGTGCGTCCCAG
CGCACATGTTCGGCGAGGCGGGGCCTGCGAGCGCGGCCACCGAGAATCGGACGGGGGTAGTCTCAAGCTG
GCCGGCCTGCTCTGGTGCCTGGCCTCGCGCCGCCGTGTATCGCCCCGCCCTGGGCGGCAAGGCTGGCCCG
GTCGGCACCAGTTGCGTGAGCGGAAAGATGGCCGCTTCCCGGCCCTGCTGCAGGGAGCTCAAAATGGAGG
ACGCGGCGCTCGGGAGAGCGGGCGGGTGAGTCACCCACACAAAGGAAAAGGGCCTTTCCGTCCTCAGCCG
TCGCTTCATGTGACTCCACGGAGTACCGGGCGCCGTCCAGGCACCTCGATTAGTTCTCGAGCTTTTGGAG
TACGTCGTCTTTAGGTTGGGGGGAGGGGTTTTATGCGATGGAGTTTCCCCACACTGAGTGGGTGGAGACT
GAAGTTAGGCCAGCTTGGCACTTGATGTAATTCTCCTTGGAATTTGCCCTTTTTGAGTTTGGATCTTGGT
TCATTCTCAAGCCTCAGACAGTGGTTCAAAGTTTTTTTCTTCCATTTCAGGTGTCGTGAGGCTAGCATCG
ATTGATCAACAAGTTTGTACAAAAAAGTTGGCACCATGACCAAGTCCCTGGAATCAGTGTCATTCAAGGA
CGTAACTGTAGACTTCAGTAGGGATGAGTGGCAACAATTAGACCTTGCTCAGAAAAGCCTGTACAGAGAA
GTGATGCTGGAAAACTATTTCAACTTGATCTCAGTGGGATGTCAAGTTCCCAAACCAGAAGTCATCTTCA
GCTTGGAACAAGAAGAGCCATGTATGTTGGATGGTGAGATCCCCAGTCAGAGCCGTCCAGATGGGGACAT
TGGTTTTGGACCTTTACAACAGAGGATGTCTGAAGAAGTTTCTTTCCAGTCTGAGATTAATATTAATCTC
TTCACAAGAGATGACCCATATTCCATTTTAGAAGAATTGTGGAAAGACGATGAACACACAAGAAAATGTG
GAGAAAACCAGAACAAACCTTTAAGTCGTGTTGTCTTCATTAACAAGAAAACACTAGCTAATGACAGCAT
CTTTGAATATAAGGACATTGGGGAAATAGTTCATGTAAACACACACCTGGTTTCCTCAAGAAAAAGACCC
CATAACTGTAACTCGTGTGGAAAGAATTTGGAGCCTATCATAACCTTATATAATAGAAACAATGCAACAG
AAAATTCTGATAAGACTATTGGAGATGGTGATATTTTCACTCATTTGAATTCTCATACAGAAGTGACTGC
TTGTGAATGTAACCAATGTGGGAAACCTCTGCATCATAAGCAAGCTCTCATTCAACAACAGAAAATTCAT
ACTAGAGAGAGCCTCTATTTGTTTTCTGACTACGTAAATGTTTTCTCCCCGAAGTCACATGCCTTTGCAC
ATGAGAGTATTTGTGCTGAAGAAAAGCAGCATGAATGCCATGAATGTGAGGCAGTCTTCACTCAGAAGTC
CCAGCTTGATGGCAGTCAGAGGGTTTATGCAGGAATATGCACTGAATATGAGAAGGATTTTTCCCTCAAG
TCAAACCGTCAGAAAACTCCTTATGAGGGGAATTACTATAAATGCAGTGACTATGGAAGAGCCTTTATCC
AGAAGTCAGATCTGTTCAGATGCCAGAGAATTCATTCTGGAGAAAAACCTTATGAGTACAGTGAATGTGA
GAAAAACCTCCCTCAGAATTCAAACCTTAATATACATAAAAAAATTCATACTGGAGGGAAACACTTTGAA
TGTACTGAATGTGGAAAAGCTTTCACAAGGAAATCAACACTAAGTATGCATCAGAAAATCCATACAGGAG
AAAAACCTTATGTATGTACTGAATGTGGGAAGGCCTTTATCCGGAAGTCACATTTTATCACACATGAAAG
AATTCATACTGGAGAAAAACCCTATGAATGCAGTGACTGTGGGAAATCCTTTATTAAAAAATCACAACTC
CATGTGCATCAGCGAATTCACACAGGAGAGAATCCCTTTATATGTTCAGAATGTGGGAAGGTCTTCACTC
ACAAGACAAATCTCATTATACACCAGAAAATTCATACAGGAGAAAGACCCTATATATGTACTGTGTGTGG
TAAGGCCTTTACTGACAGGTCAAATCTCATTAAGCACCAAAAAATTCATACTGGAGAGAAACCTTATAAA
TGCAGCGACTGTGGAAAATCATTCACCTGGAAGTCTCGGCTCAGGATACATCAGAAGTGTCATACTGGAG
AGAGACATTATGAATGCAGTGAATGTGGGAAAGCATTCATTCAGAAGTCAACATTAAGTATGCACCAGAG
AATTCATAGAGGGGAAAAACCATATGTTTGCACTGAATGTGGTAAGGCCTTCTTCCACAAATCCCATTTT
ATTACACATGAGAGAATTCATACTGGAGAGAAACCCTATGAATGCAGTATTTGTGGGAAATCCTTCACTA
AGAAATCACAGCTCCACGTACATCAGCAGATTCACACAGGAGAGAAACCCTATAGGTGTGCTGAATGTGG
AAAGGCTTTTACTGACAGATCAAATCTCTTTACACACCAGAAAATTCACACTGGAGAGAAACCTTATAAA
TGTAGTGACTGTGGGAAAGCCTTCACTAGGAAGTCAGGTCTCCATATACATCAGCAATCCCATACTGGAG
AAAGGCATTATGAGTGCAGTGAATGTGGGAAAGCCTTTGCAAGAAAATCAACACTAATTATGCATCAGAG
AATTCATACAGGAGAGAAACCCTATATTTGTAATGAATGTGGGAAATCCTTCATCCAGAAGTCACACTTA
AATAGACACAGGAGAATTCATACTGGAGAGAAACCCTATGAATGCAGTGACTGTGGCAAGTCTTTCATTA
AGAAATCACAACTCCATGAGCATCATCGAATTCACACAGGAGAGAAACCATATATATGTGCTGAGTGTGG
AAAGGCCTTCACCATCAGATCAAATCTTATTAAACACCAGAAAATTCATACTAAACAGAAACCCTATAAG
TGCAGTGACTTGGGGAAAGCCTTAAACTGGAAGCCACAACTCAGTATGCCTCAGAAATCTGACAATGGGG
AAGTAGAGTGCTCCATGCCACAATTATGGTGTGGGGACTCAGAAGGTGACCAAGGCCAACTTTCTTCTAT
CTTGCCAACTTTCTTGTACAAAGTGGTTGATATCGGTAAGCCTATCCCTAACCCTCTCCTCGGTCTCGAT
TCTACGTAGTAATGAACTAGTCCGTAACTTGAAAGTATTTCGATTTCTTGGCTTTATATATCTTGTGGAA
AGGACGAGTGCAGATCGGTCTCTATCGGCTTACGCGTTAAGTCGACAATCAACCTCTGGATTACAAAATT
TGTGAAAGATTGACTGGTATTCTTAACTATGTTGCTCCTTTTACGCTATGTGGATACGCTGCTTTAATGC
CTTTGTATCATGCTATTGCTTCCCGTATGGCTTTCATTTTCTCCTCCTTGTATAAATCCTGGTTGCTGTC
TCTTTATGAGGAGTTGTGGCCCGTTGTCAGGCAACGTGGCGTGGTGTGCACTGTGTTTGCTGACGCAACC
CCCACTGGTTGGGGCATTGCCACCACCTGTCAGCTCCTTTCCGGGACTTTCGCTTTCCCCCTCCCTATTG
CCACGGCGGAACTCATCGCCGCCTGCCTTGCCCGCTGCTGGACAGGGGCTCGGCTGTTGGGCACTGACAA
TTCCGTGGTGTTGTCGGGGAAATCATCGTCCTTTCCTTGGCTGCTCGCCTGTGTTGCCACCTGGATTCTG
CGCGGGACGTCCTTCTGCTACGTCCCTTCGGCCCTCAATCCAGCGGACCTTCCTTCCCGCGGCCTGCTGC
CGGCTCTGCGGCCTCTTCCGCGTCTTCGCCTTCGCCCTCAGACGAGTCGGATCTCCCTTTGGGCCGCCTC
CCCGCGTCGACTTTAAGACCAATGACTTACAAGGCAGCTGTAGATCTTAGCCACTTTTTAAAAGAAAAGG
GGGGACTGGAAGGGCTAATTCACTCCCAACGAAGACAAGATCTGCTTTTTGCTTGTACTGGGTCTCTCTG
GTTAGACCAGATCTGAGCCTGGGAGCTCTCTGGCTAACTAGGGAACCCACTGCTTAAGCCTCAATAAAGC
TTGCCTTGAGTGCTTCAAGTAGTGTGTGCCCGTCTGTTGTGTGACTCTGGTAACTAGAGATCCCTCAGAC
CCTTTTAGTCAGTGTGGAAAATCTCTAGCAGTACGTATAGTAGTTCATGTCATCTTATTATTCAGTATTT
ATAACTTGCAAAGAAATGAATATCAGAGAGTGAGAGGAACTTGTTTATTGCAGCTTATAATGGTTACAAA
TAAAGCAATAGCATCACAAATTTCACAAATAAAGCATTTTTTTCACTGCATTCTAGTTGTGGTTTGTCCA
AACTCATCAATGTATCTTATCATGTCTGGCTCTAGCTATCCCGCCCCTAACTCCGCCCATCCCGCCCCTA
ACTCCGCCCAGTTCCGCCCATTCTCCGCCCCATGGCTGACTAATTTTTTTTATTTATGCAGAGGCCGAGG
CCGCCTCGGCCTCTGAGCTATTCCAGAAGTAGTGAGGAGGCTTTTTTGGAGGCCTAGGGACGTACCCAAT
TCGCCCTATAGTGAGTCGTATTACGCGCGCTCACTGGCCGTCGTTTTACAACGTCGTGACTGGGAAAACC
CTGGCGTTACCCAACTTAATCGCCTTGCAGCACATCCCCCTTTCGCCAGCTGGCGTAATAGCGAAGAGGC
CCGCACCGATCGCCCTTCCCAACAGTTGCGCAGCCTGAATGGCGAATGGG
[124 nt withheld, positions 5441-5564]
C
[91 nt withheld, positions 5566-5656]
A
[49 nt withheld, positions 5658-5706]
CCTTTGACGTTGGAGTCCACGTTCTTT
[37 nt withheld, positions 5734-5770]
ACCCTATCTCGGTCTATTCTTTTGATTTATAAGGGATTTTGCCGATTTCGGCCTATTGGTTAAAAAATGA
GCTGATTTAACAAAAATTTAACGCGAATTTTAACAAAATATTAACGCTTACAATTTAGGTGGCACTTTTC
GGGGAAATGTGCGCGGAACCCCTATTTGTTTATTTTTCTAAATACATTCAAATATGTATCCGCTCATGAG
ACAATAACCCTGATAAATGCTTCAATAATATTGAAAAAGGAAGAGTATGAGTATTCAACATTTCCGTGTC
GCCCTTATTCCCTTTTTTGCGGCATTTTGCCTTCCTGTTTTTGCTCACCCAGAAACGCTGGTGAAAGTAA
AAGATGCTGAAGATCAGTTGGGTGCACGAGTGGGTTACATCGAACTGGATCTCAACAGCGGTAAGATCCT
TGAGAGTTTTCGCCCCGAAGAACGTTTTCCAATGATGAGCACTTTTAAAGTTCTGCTATGTGGCGCGGTA
TTATCCCGTATTGACGCCGGGCAAGAGCAACTCGGTCGCCGCATACACTATTCTCAGAATGACTTGGTTG
AGTACTCACCAGTCACAGAAAAGCATCTTACGGATGGCATGACAGTAAGAGAATTATGCAGTGCTGCCAT
AACCATGAGTGATAACACTGCGGCCAACTTACTTCTGACAACGATCGGAGGACCGAAGGAGCTAACCGCT
TTTTTGCACAACATGGGGGATCATGTAACTCGCCTTGATCGTTGGGAACCGGAGCTGAATGAAGCCATAC
CAAACGACGAGCGTGACACCACGATGCCTGTAGCAATGGCAACAACGTTGCGCAAACTATTAACTGGCGA
ACTACTTACTCTAGCTTCCCGGCAACAATTAATAGACTGGATGGAGGCGGATAAAGTTGCAGGACCACTT
CTGCGCTCGGCCCTTCCGGCTGGCTGGTTTATTGCTGATAAATCTGGAGCCGGTGAGCGTGGGTCTCGCG
GTATCATTGCAGCACTGGGGCCAGATGGTAAGCCCTCCCGTATCGTAGTTATCTACACGACGGGGAGTCA
GGCAACTATGGATGAACGAAATAGACAGATCGCTGAGATAGGTGCCTCACTGATTAAGCATTGGTAACTG
TCAGACCAAGTTTACTCATATATACTTTAGATTGATTTAAAACTTCATTTTTAATTTAAAAGGATCTAGG
TGAAGATCCTTTTTGATAATCTCATGACCAAAATCCCTTAACGTGAGTTTTCGTTCCACTGAGCGTCAGA
CCCCGTAGAAAAGATCAAAGGATCTTCTTGAGATCCTTTTTTTCTGCGCGTAATCTGCTGCTTGCAAACA
AAAAAACCACCGCTACCAGCGGTGGTTTGTTTGCCGGATCAAGAGCTACCAACTCTTTTTCCGAAGGTAA
CTGGCTTCAGCAGAGCGCAGATACCAAATACTGTTCTTCTAGTGTAGCCGTAGTTAGGCCACCACTTCAA
GAACTCTGTAGCACCGCCTACATACCTCGCTCTGCTAATCCTGTTACCAGTGGCTGCTGCCAGTGGCGAT
AAGTCGTGTCTTACCGGGTTGGACTCAAGACGATAGTTACCGGATAAGGCGCAGCGGTCGGGCTGAACGG
GGGGTTCGTGCACACAGCCCAGCTTGGAGCGAACGACCTACACCGAACTGAGATACCTACAGCGTGAGCT
ATGAGAAAGCGCCACGCTTCCCGAAGGGAGAAAGGCGGACAGGTATCCGGTAAGCGGCAGGGTCGGAACA
GGAGAGCGCACGAGGGAGCTTCCAGGGGGAAACGCCTGGTATCTTTATAGTCCTGTCGGGTTTCGCCACC
TCTGACTTGAGCGTCGATTTTTGTGATGCTCGTCAGGGGGGCGGAGCCTATGGAAAAACGCCAGCAACGC
GGCCTTTTTACGGTTCCTGGCCTTTTGCTGGCCTTTTGCTCACATGTTCTTTCCTGCGTTATCCCCTGAT
TCTGTGGATAACCGTATTACCGCCTTTGAGTGAGCTGATACCGCTCGCCGCAGCCGAACGACCGAGCGCA
GCGAGTCAGTGAGCGAGGAAGCGGAAGAGCGCCCAATACGCAAACCGCCTCTCCCCGCGCGTTGGCCGAT
TCATTAATGCAGCTGGCACGACAGGTTTCCCGACTGGAAAGCGGGCAGTGAGCGCAACGCAATTAATGTG
AGTTAGCTCACTCATTAGGCACCCCAGGCTTTACACTTTATGCTTCCGGCTCGTATGTTGTGTGGAATTG
TGAGCGGATAACAATTTCACACAGGAAACAGCTATGACCATGATTACGCCAAGCGCGCAATTAACCCTCA
CTAAAGGGAACAAAAGCTGGAGCTGCAAGCTTAATGTAGTCTTATGCAATACTCTTGTAGTCTTGCAACA
TGGTAACGATGAGTTAGCAACATGCCTTACAAGGAGAGAAAAAGCACCGTGCATGCCGATTGGTGGAAGT
AAGGTGGTACGATCGTGCCTTATTAGGAAGGCAACAGACGGGTCTGACATGGATTGGACGAACCACTGAA
TTGCCGCATTGCAGAGATATTGTATTTAAGTGCCTAGCTCGATACATAAACGGGTCTCTCTGGTTAGACC
AGATCTGAGCCTGGGAGCTCTCTGGCTAACTAGGGAACCCACTGCTTAAGCCTCAATAAAGCTTGCCTTG
AGTGCTTCAAGTAGTGTGTGCCCGTCTGTTGTGTGACTCTGGTAACTAGAGATCCCTCAGACCCTTTTAG
TCAGTGTGGAAAATCTCTAGCAGTGGCGCCCGAACAGGGACTTGAAAGCGAAAGGGAAACCAGAGGAGCT
CTCTCGACGCAGGACTCGGCTTGCTGAAGCGCGCACGGCAAGAGGCGAGGGGCGGCGACTGGTGAGTACG
CCAAAAATTTTGACTAGCGGAGGCTAGAAGGAGAGAGATGGGTGCGAGAGCGTCAGTATTAAGCGGGGGA
GAATTAGATCGCGATGGGAAAAAATTCGGTTAAGGCCAGGGGGAAAGAAAAAATATAAATTAAAACATAT
AGTATGGGCAAGCAGGGAGCTAGAACGATTCGCAGTTAATCCTGGCCTGTTAGAAACATCAGAAGGCTGT
AGACAAATACTGGGACAGCTACAACCATCCCTTCAGACAGGATCAGAAGAACTTAGATCATTATATAATA
CAGTAGCAACCCTCTATTGTGTGCATCAAAGGATAGAGATAAAAGACACCAAGGAAGCTTTAGACAAGAT
AGAGGAAGAGCAAAACAAAAGTAAGACCACCGCACAGCAAGCGGCCGCTGATCTTCAGACCTGGAGGAGG
AGATATGAGGGACAATTGGAGAAGTGAATTATATAAATATAAAGTAGTAAAAATTGAACCATTAGGAGTA
GCACCCACCAAGGCAAAGAGAAGAGTGGTGCAGAGAGAAAAAAGAGCAGTGGGAATAGGAGCTTTGTTCC
TTGGGTTCTTGGGAGCAGCAGGAAGCACTATGGGCGCAGCGTCAATGACGCTGACGGTACAGGCCAGACA
ATTATTGTCTGGTATAGTGCAGCAGCAGAACAATTTGCTGAGGGCTATTGAGGCGCAACAGCATCTGTTG
CAACTCACAGTCTGGGGCATCAAGCAGCTCCAGGCAAGAATCCTGGCTGTGGAAAGATACCTAAAGGATC
AACAGCTCCTGGGGATTTGGGGTTGCTCTGGAAAACTCATTTGCACCACTGCTGTGCCTTGGAATGCTAG
TTGGAGTAATAAATCTCTGGAACAGATTTGGAATCACACGACCTGGATGGAGTGGGACAGAGAAATTAAC
AATTACACAAGCTTAATACACTCCTTAATTGAAGAATCGCAAAACCAGCAAGAAAAGAATGAACAAGAAT
TATTGGAATTAGATAAATGGGCAAGTTTGTGGAATTGGTTTAACATAACAAATTGGCTGTGGTATATAAA
ATTATTCATAATGATAGTAGGAGGCTTGGTAGGTTTAAGAATAGTTTTTGCTGTACTTTCTATAGTGAAT
AGAGTTAGGCAGGGATATTCACCATTATCGTTTCAGACCCACCTCCCAACCCCGAGGGGACCCATGCATT
GCATCTCAATTAGTCAGCAACCAGGTGTGGAAAGTCCCCAGGCTCCCCAGCAGGCAGAAGTATGCAAAGC
ATGCGTCTCAATTAGTCAGCAACCATAGTCCCGCCCCTAACTCCGCCCATCCCGCCCCTAACTCCGCCCA
GTTCCGCCCATTCTCCGCCCCATGGCTGACTAATTTTTTTTATTTATGCAGAGGCCGAGGCCGCCTCGGC
CTCTGAGCTATTCCAGAAGTAGTGAGGAGGCTTTTTTGGAGGCCTAGGCTTTTGCAAAAAGCTTTCTAGA
GGTACCACCGGAGCTTACCATGACCGAGTACAAGCCCACGGTGCGCCTCGCCACCCGCGACGACGTCCCC
AGGGCCGTACGCACCCTCGCCGCCGCGTTCGCCGACTACCCCGCCACGCGCCACACCGTCGATCCGGACC
GCCACATCGAGCGGGTCACCGAGCTGCAAGAACTCTTCCTCACGCGCGTCGGGCTCGACATCGGCAAGGT
GTGGGTCGCGGACGACGGCGCCGCCGTGGCGGTCTGGACCACGCCGGAGAGCGTCGAAGCGGGGGCGGTG
TTCGCCGAGATCGGCCCGCGCATGGCCGAGTTGAGCGGTTCCCGGCTGGCCGCGCAGCAACAGATGGAAG
GCCTCCTGGCGCCGCACCGGCCCAAGGAGCCCGCGTGGTTCCTGGCCACCGTCGGCGTCTCGCCCGACCA
CCAGGGCAAGGGTCTGGGCAGCGCCGTCGTGCTCCCCGGAGTGGAGGCGGCCGAGCGCGCCGGGGTGCCC
GCCTTCCTGGAGACCTCCGCGCCCCGCAACCTCCCCTTCTACGAGCGGCTCGGCTTCACCGTCACCGCCG
ACGTCGAGGTGCCCGAAGGACCGCGCACCTGGTGCATGACCCGCAAGCCCGGTGCCAGTTAACGAATTCT
AGATCTTGAGACAAATGGCAGTATTCATCCACAATTTTAAAAGAAAAGGGGGGATTGGGGGGTACAGTGC
AGGGGAAAGAATAGTAGACATAATAGCAACAGACATACAAACTAAAGAATTACAAAAACAAATTACAAAA
ATTCAAAATTTTCGGGTTTATTACAGGGACAGCAGAGATCCACTTTGGCGCCGGCTCGAGGCCTGCAGGT
GCAAAGATGGATAAAGTTTTAAACAGAGAGGAATCTTTGCAGCTAATGGACCTTCTAGGTCTTGAAAGGA
GTGGGAATT
