>Addgene plasmid #144690 | TFORF3214 | depositor partial sequence | sequence record 286185 | Insert
ATCGATTGATCAACAAGTTTGTACAAAAAAGTTGGCACCATGACCAAGTCCCTGGAATCAGTGTCATTCA
AGGACGTAACTGTAGACTTCAGTAGGGATGAGTGGCAACAATTAGACCTTGCTCAGAAAAGCCTGTACAG
AGAAGTGATGCTGGAAAACTATTTCAACTTGATCTCAGTGGGATGTCAAGTTCCCAAACCAGAAGTCATC
TTCAGCTTGGAACAAGAAGAGCCATGTATGTTGGATGGTGAGATCCCCAGTCAGAGCCGTCCAGATGGGG
ACATTGGTTTTGGACCTTTACAACAGAGGATGTCTGAAGAAGTTTCTTTCCAGTCTGAGATTAATATTAA
TCTCTTCACAAGAGATGACCCATATTCCATTTTAGAAGAATTGTGGAAAGACGATGAACACACAAGAAAA
TGTGGAGAAAACCAGAACAAACCTTTAAGTCGTGTTGTCTTCATTAACAAGAAAACACTAGCTAATGACA
GCATCTTTGAATATAAGGACATTGGGGAAATAGTTCATGTAAACACACACCTGGTTTCCTCAAGAAAAAG
ACCCCATAACTGTAACTCGTGTGGAAAGAATTTGGAGCCTATCATAACCTTATATAATAGAAACAATGCA
ACAGAAAATTCTGATAAGACTATTGGAGATGGTGATATTTTCACTCATTTGAATTCTCATACAGAAGTGA
CTGCTTGTGAATGTAACCAATGTGGGAAACCTCTGCATCATAAGCAAGCTCTCATTCAACAACAGAAAAT
TCATACTAGAGAGAGCCTCTATTTGTTTTCTGACTACGTAAATGTTTTCTCCCCGAAGTCACATGCCTTT
GCACATGAGAGTATTTGTGCTGAAGAAAAGCAGCATGAATGCCATGAATGTGAGGCAGTCTTCACTCAGA
AGTCCCAGCTTGATGGCAGTCAGAGGGTTTATGCAGGAATATGCACTGAATATGAGAAGGATTTTTCCCT
CAAGTCAAACCGTCAGAAAACTCCTTATGAGGGGAATTACTATAAATGCAGTGACTATGGAAGAGCCTTT
ATCCAGAAGTCAGATCTGTTCAGATGCCAGAGAATTCATTCTGGAGAAAAACCTTATGAGTACAGTGAAT
GTGAGAAAAACCTCCCTCAGAATTCAAACCTTAATATACATAAAAAAATTCATACTGGAGGGAAACACTT
TGAATGTACTGAATGTGGAAAAGCTTTCACAAGGAAATCAACACTAAGTATGCATCAGAAAATCCATACA
GGAGAAAAACCTTATGTATGTACTGAATGTGGGAAGGCCTTTATCCGGAAGTCACATTTTATCACACATG
AAAGAATTCATACTGGAGAAAAACCCTATGAATGCAGTGACTGTGGGAAATCCTTTATTAAAAAATCACA
ACTCCATGTGCATCAGCGAATTCACACAGGAGAGAATCCCTTTATATGTTCAGAATGTGGGAAGGTCTTC
ACTCACAAGACAAATCTCATTATACACCAGAAAATTCATACAGGAGAAAGACCCTATATATGTACTGTGT
GTGGTAAGGCCTTTACTGACAGGTCAAATCTCATTAAGCACCAAAAAATTCATACTGGAGAGAAACCTTA
TAAATGCAGCGACTGTGGAAAATCATTCACCTGGAAGTCTCGGCTCAGGATACATCAGAAGTGTCATACT
GGAGAGAGACATTATGAATGCAGTGAATGTGGGAAAGCATTCATTCAGAAGTCAACATTAAGTATGCACC
AGAGAATTCATAGAGGGGAAAAACCATATGTTTGCACTGAATGTGGTAAGGCCTTCTTCCACAAATCCCA
TTTTATTACACATGAGAGAATTCATACTGGAGAGAAACCCTATGAATGCAGTATTTGTGGGAAATCCTTC
ACTAAGAAATCACAGCTCCACGTACATCAGCAGATTCACACAGGAGAGAAACCCTATAGGTGTGCTGAAT
GTGGAAAGGCTTTTACTGACAGATCAAATCTCTTTACACACCAGAAAATTCACACTGGAGAGAAACCTTA
TAAATGTAGTGACTGTGGGAAAGCCTTCACTAGGAAGTCAGGTCTCCATATACATCAGCAATCCCATACT
GGAGAAAGGCATTATGAGTGCAGTGAATGTGGGAAAGCCTTTGCAAGAAAATCAACACTAATTATGCATC
AGAGAATTCATACAGGAGAGAAACCCTATATTTGTAATGAATGTGGGAAATCCTTCATCCAGAAGTCACA
CTTAAATAGACACAGGAGAATTCATACTGGAGAGAAACCCTATGAATGCAGTGACTGTGGCAAGTCTTTC
ATTAAGAAATCACAACTCCATGAGCATCATCGAATTCACACAGGAGAGAAACCATATATATGTGCTGAGT
GTGGAAAGGCCTTCACCATCAGATCAAATCTTATTAAACACCAGAAAATTCATACTAAACAGAAACCCTA
TAAGTGCAGTGACTTGGGGAAAGCCTTAAACTGGAAGCCACAACTCAGTATGCCTCAGAAATCTGACAAT
GGGGAAGTAGAGTGCTCCATGCCACAATTATGGTGTGGGGACTCAGAAGGTGACCAAGGCCAACTTTCTT
CTATCTTGCCAACTTTCTTGTACAAAGTGGTTGATATCGGTAAGCCTATCCCTAACCCTCTCCTCGGTCT
CGATTCTACGTAGTAATGAACTAGTCCGTAACTTGAAAGTATTTCGATTTCTTGGCTTTATATATCTTGT
GGAAAGGACGAGTGCAGATCGGTCTCTATCGGCTT
