>Addgene plasmid #144690 | TFORF3214 | depositor partial sequence | sequence record 286186 | Barcode
GTGCAGATCGGTCTCTATCGGCTT
